Addgene plasmid #175593: pCFP
Purpose: Lac inducible, AMP Resistant, cerulean gene on a low copy backbone. Used as a negative control to the pMesh1_CFP plasmid.
Depositing lab: Greg Bokinsky. Depositing organization: Delft University of Technology. Publication: ppGpp is a bacterial cell size regulator. Buke F, Grilli J, Cosentino Lagomarsino M, Bokinsky G, Tans SJ. Curr Biol. 2022 Feb 28;32(4):870-877.e5. doi: 10.1016/j.cub.2021.12.033. Epub 2022 Jan 5. PubMed 34990598.
Backbone
  Vector backbone: pBbA5a
Growth in bacteria
  Bacterial resistance: Ampicillin, 100 μg/mL
  Growth temperature: 37°C
  Growth strain: DH5alpha
  Copy number: Low Copy
Gene/Insert
  Gene/Insert name: CFP (cerulean)
  Species: Aequorea victoria
  Insert size (bp): 717
  Mutation: An improved monomeric CFP. See doi: 10.1038/nbt945
Resource information
  A portion of this plasmid was derived from a plasmid made by: YFP was cloned from the Addgene plasmid mVenus N1, Plasmid #27793
Terms and licenses: Academic/Nonprofit Terms; Industry Terms: Not Available to Industry
How to cite: pCFP was a gift from Greg Bokinsky (Addgene plasmid # 175593 ; http://n2t.net/addgene:175593 ; RRID:Addgene_175593)
