[The description below was written by a language model from this plasmid's Addgene catalogue record and pLannotate feature annotations shown in this document.]
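Description:
pCFP is a 4.4 kb bacterial expression plasmid built on the pBbA5a backbone, carrying a cyan fluorescent protein under lac-inducible control. It replicates in E. coli from a p15A origin, which the catalogue lists as low copy and the annotation describes as medium copy. This origin is compatible with ColE1-type plasmids, so pCFP can be co-maintained with a second vector. Selection is by ampicillin, through a β-lactamase gene driven by its own promoter and followed by a lambda t0 terminator. The annotation also picks up short fragments of a tetracycline resistance gene and an RSF origin. These appear to be backbone remnants rather than functional parts.

The payload is a roughly 0.7 kb coding sequence for Cerulean, annotated as mCerulean, an improved monomeric cyan variant of the Aequorea victoria fluorescent protein. It sits downstream of a lacUV5 promoter and lac operator and is followed by tandem rrnB T1 and T7Te terminators that insulate the cassette from the rest of the plasmid. The plasmid also encodes the lac repressor from its own lacI promoter. Expression is therefore held off by repressor binding at the operator and switched on by IPTG or lactose, independent of the host's lacI status.

According to the record, pCFP serves as a negative control for the companion plasmid pMesh1_CFP, in work on ppGpp as a regulator of bacterial cell size. It provides the same backbone, induction system and fluorescent reporter without the Mesh1 component, which allows effects of induction and fluorescent protein expression to be separated from those of the test gene. A catalogue note mentions YFP derived from an mVenus plasmid, but no such element appears in the annotated sequence.
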