Features (pLannotate 1.2.2; 14 found; start..end, strand, type, name):
    978..1055    -  promoter       lacI promoter: lacI
   1063..1342    -  CDS            TcR (fragment): tetracycline efflux protein; tet; confers resistance to tetracycline
   1366..1396    +  promoter       lac UV5 promoter: E. coli lac promoter with an "up" mutation
   1404..1420    +  protein_bind   lac operator: The lac repressor binds to the lac operator to inhibit transcription in E. coli. This inhibition can be relieved by adding lactose or isopropyl-β-D-thiogalactopyranoside (IPTG). lac repressor encoded by lacI
   1456..2166    +  CDS            mCerulean: mCerulean is a basic (constitutively fluorescent) cyan fluorescent protein published in 2005, derived from Aequorea victoria. It is reported to be a very rapidly-maturing monomer.
   2202..2273    +  terminator     rrnB T1 terminator: transcription terminator T1 from the E. coli rrnB gene
   2289..2316    +  terminator     T7Te terminator: phage T7 early transcription terminator
   2335..2390    -  rep_origin     RSF ori (fragment): Plasmids containing the RSF 1030 origin of replication can be propagated in E. coli cells that contain additional plasmids with compatible origins.
   2478..3023    -  rep_origin     p15A ori: Plasmids containing the medium-copy-number p15A origin of replication can be propagated in E. coli cells that contain a second plasmid with the ColE1 origin.
   3137..3231    -  terminator     lambda t0 terminator: transcription terminator from phage lambda
   3261..4121    -  CDS            AmpR: β-lactamase; bla; confers resistance to ampicillin, carbenicillin, and related antibiotics
   4122..4226    -  promoter       AmpR promoter: bla
   4266..4287    -  protein_bind   CAP binding site: CAP binding activates transcription in the presence of cAMP. E. coli catabolite activator protein
   4300..977     -  CDS            lacI (across the origin): lac repressor; lacI; The lac repressor binds to the lac operator to inhibit transcription in E. coli. This inhibition can be relieved by adding lactose or isopropyl-β-D-thiogalactopyranoside (IPTG).
>Addgene plasmid #175593 | pCFP | addgene full sequence | sequence record 348363 | Addgene NGS Result
CTTTTCACCAGTGAGACGGGCAACAGCTGATTGCCCTTCACCGCCTGGCCCTGAGAGAGTTGCAGCAAGC
GGTCCACGCTGGTTTGCCCCAGCAGGCGAAAATCCTGTTTGATGGTGGTTAACGGCGGGATATAACATGA
GCTGTCTTCGGTATCGTCGTATCCCACTACCGAGATGTCCGCACCAACGCGCAGCCCGGACTCGGTAATG
GCGCGCATTGCGCCCAGCGCCATCTGATCGTTGGCAACCAGCATCGCAGTGGGAACGATGCCCTCATTCA
GCATTTGCATGGTTTGTTGAAAACCGGACATGGCACTCCAGTCGCCTTCCCGTTCCGCTATCGGCTGAAT
TTGATTGCGAGTGAGATATTTATGCCAGCCAGCCAGACGCAGACGCGCCGAGACAGAACTTAATGGGCCC
GCTAACAGCGCGATTTGCTGGTGACCCAATGCGACCAGATGCTCCACGCCCAGTCGCGTACCGTCTTCAT
GGGAGAAAATAATACTGTTGATGGGTGTCTGGTCAGAGACATCAAGAAATAACGCCGGAACATTAGTGCA
GGCAGCTTCCACAGCAATGGCATCCTGGTCATCCAGCGGATAGTTAATGATCAGCCCACTGACGCGTTGC
GCGAGAAGATTGTGCACCGCCGCTTTACAGGCTTCGACGCCGCTTCGTTCTACCATCGACACCACCACGC
TGGCACCCAGTTGATCGGCGCGAGATTTAATCGCCGCGACAATTTGCGACGGCGCGTGCAGGGCCAGACT
GGAGGTGGCAACGCCAATCAGCAACGACTGTTTGCCCGCCAGTTGTTGTGCCACGCGGTTGGGAATGTAA
TTCAGCTCCGCCATCGCCGCTTCCACTTTTTCCCGCGTTTTCGCAGAAACGTGGCTGGCCTGGTTCACCA
CGCGGGAAACGGTCTGATAAGAGACACCGGCATACTCTGCGACATCGTATAACGTTACTGGTTTCACATT
CACCACCCTGAATTGACTCTCTTCCGGGCGCTATCATGCCATACCGCGAAAGGTTTTGCGCCATTCGATG
GTGTCCGGGATCTCGACGCTCTCCCTTATGCGACTCCTGCATTAGGAAGCAGCCCAGTAGTAGGTTGAGG
CCGTTGAGCACCGCCGCCGCAAGGAATGGTGCATGCAAGGAGATGGCGCCCAACAGTCCCCCGGCCACGG
GGCCTGCCACCATACCCACGCCGAAACAAGCGCTCATGAGCCCGAAGTGGCGAGCCCGATCTTCCCCATC
GGTGATGTCGGCGATATAGGCGCCAGCAACCGCACCTGTGGCGCCGGTGATGCCGGCCACGATGCGTCCG
GCGTAGAGGATCGAGATCGTTTAGGCACCCCAGGCTTTACACTTTATGCTTCCGGCTCGTATAATGTGTG
GAATTGTGAGCGGATAACAATTTCAGAATTCAAAAGATCTAGGAGGAAAAAAATGAGCAAGGGCGAGGAG
CTGTTTACTGGTGTGGTTCCTATCCTGGTCGAACTGGACGGTGATGTCAACGGTCATAAGTTCAGCGTTA
GCGGCGAGGGTGAAGGCGACGCAACCTACGGTAAGCTGACCCTGAAGTTCATTTGTACGACGGGTAAGCT
GCCGGTGCCTTGGCCTACCCTGGTTACCACCCTGACCTGGGGTGTTCAATGCTTCGCTCGCTATCCAGAC
CACATGAAGCAGCACGATTTTTTTAAGAGCGCCATGCCAGAGGGTTACGTTCAGGAGCGCACCATTTTCT
TTAAAGATGATGGTAATTACAAGACTCGCGCAGAGGTGAAGTTTGAAGGCGACACTCTGGTGAATCGTAT
TGAGCTGAAGGGCATCGATTTTAAGGAAGATGGTAATATCCTGGGCCATAAACTGGAATATAATGCGATT
AGCGATAATGTGTATATCACCGCCGATAAACAAAAGAATGGTATTAAGGCGCATTTTAAAATTCGCCATA
ATATCGAGGACGGCTCTGTGCAACTGGCTGACCATTATCAACAAAATACCCCGATTGGCGACGGTCCTGT
TCTGCTGCCGGACAATCACTATCTGAGCACTCAATCTAAGCTGAGCAAAGATCCTAATGAGAAGCGCGAT
CACATGGTGCTGCTGGAATTTGTAACGGCTGCTGGCATCACGCATGGCATGGATGAGCTGTATAAATAAG
GATCCTAACTCGAGTAAGGATCTCCAGGCATCAAATAAAACGAAAGGCTCAGTCGAAAGACTGGGCCTTT
CGTTTTATCTGTTGTTTGTCGGTGAACGCTCTCTACTAGAGTCACACTGGCTCACCTTCGGGTGGGCCTT
TCTGCGTTTATACCTAGGGATATATTCCGCTTCCTCGCTCACTGACTCGCTACGCTCGGTCGTTCGACTG
CGGCGAGCGGAAATGGCTTACGAACGGGGCGGAGATTTCCTGGAAGATGCCAGGAAGATACTTAACAGGG
AAGTGAGAGGGCCGCGGCAAAGCCGTTTTTCCATAGGCTCCGCCCCCCTGACAAGCATCACGAAATCTGA
CGCTCAAATCAGTGGTGGCGAAACCCGACAGGACTATAAAGATACCAGGCGTTTCCCCCTGGCGGCTCCC
TCGTGCGCTCTCCTGTTCCTGCCTTTCGGTTTACCGGTGTCATTCCGCTGTTATGGCCGCGTTTGTCTCA
TTCCACGCCTGACACTCAGTTCCGGGTAGGCAGTTCGCTCCAAGCTGGACTGTATGCACGAACCCCCCGT
TCAGTCCGACCGCTGCGCCTTATCCGGTAACTATCGTCTTGAGTCCAACCCGGAAAGACATGCAAAAGCA
CCACTGGCAGCAGCCACTGGTAATTGATTTAGAGGAGTTAGTCTTGAAGTCATGCGCCGGTTAAGGCTAA
ACTGAAAGGACAAGTTTTGGTGACTGCGCTCCTCCAAGCCAGTTACCTCGGTTCAAAGAGTTGGTAGCTC
AGAGAACCTTCGAAAAACCGCCCTGCAAGGCGGTTTTTTCGTTTTCAGAGCAAGAGATTACGCGCAGACC
AAAACGATCTCAAGAAGATCATCTTATTAATCAGATAAAATATTTCTAGATTTCAGTGCAATTTATCTCT
TCAAATGTAGCACCTGAAGTCAGCCCCATACGATATAAGTTGTTACTAGTGCTTGGATTCTCACCAATAA
AAAACGCCCGGCGGCAACCGAGCGTTCTGAACAAATCCAGATGGAGTTCTGAGGTCATTACTGGATCTAT
CAACAGGAGTCCAAGCGAGCTCGTAAACTTGGTCTGACAGTTACCAATGCTTAATCAGTGAGGCACCTAT
CTCAGCGATCTGTCTATTTCGTTCATCCATAGTTGCCTGACTCCCCGTCGTGTAGATAACTACGATACGG
GAGGGCTTACCATCTGGCCCCAGTGCTGCAATGATACCGCGAGACCCACGCTCACCGGCTCCAGATTTAT
CAGCAATAAACCAGCCAGCCGGAAGGGCCGAGCGCAGAAGTGGTCCTGCAACTTTATCCGCCTCCATCCA
GTCTATTAATTGTTGCCGGGAAGCTAGAGTAAGTAGTTCGCCAGTTAATAGTTTGCGCAACGTTGTTGCC
ATTGCTACAGGCATCGTGGTGTCACGCTCGTCGTTTGGTATGGCTTCATTCAGCTCCGGTTCCCAACGAT
CAAGGCGAGTTACATGATCCCCCATGTTGTGCAAAAAAGCGGTTAGCTCCTTCGGTCCTCCGATCGTTGT
CAGAAGTAAGTTGGCCGCAGTGTTATCACTCATGGTTATGGCAGCACTGCATAATTCTCTTACTGTCATG
CCATCCGTAAGATGCTTTTCTGTGACTGGTGAGTACTCAACCAAGTCATTCTGAGAATAGTGTATGCGGC
GACCGAGTTGCTCTTGCCCGGCGTCAATACGGGATAATACCGCGCCACATAGCAGAACTTTAAAAGTGCT
CATCATTGGAAAACGTTCTTCGGGGCGAAAACTCTCAAGGATCTTACCGCTGTTGAGATCCAGTTCGATG
TAACCCACTCGTGCACCCAACTGATCTTCAGCATCTTTTACTTTCACCAGCGTTTCTGGGTGAGCAAAAA
CAGGAAGGCAAAATGCCGCAAAAAAGGGAATAAGGGCGACACGGAAATGTTGAATACTCATACTCTTCCT
TTTTCAATATTATTGAAGCATTTATCAGGGTTATTGTCTCATGAGCGGATACATATTTGAATGTATTTAG
AAAAATAAACAAATAGGGGTTCCGCGCACATTTCCCCGAAAAGTGCCACCTGACGTCGGTGCCTAATGAG
TGAGCTAACTTACATTAATTGCGTTGCGCTCACTGCCCGCTTTCCAGTCGGGAAACCTGTCGTGCCAGCT
GCATTAATGAATCGGCCAACGCGCGGGGAGAGGCGGTTTGCGTATTGGGCGCCAGGGTGGTTTTT
